>Addgene plasmid #188494 | SaCas9 | addgene full sequence | sequence record 373707 | Addgene NGS Result
TGATGCGGTTTTGGCAGTACATCAATGGGCGTGGATAGCGGTTTGACTCACGGGGATTTCCAAGTCTCCA
CCCCATTGACGTCAATGGGAGTTTGTTTTGGCACCAAAATCAACGGGACTTTCCAAAATGTCGTAACAAC
TCCGCCCCATTGACGCAAATGGGCGGTAGGCGTGTACGGTGGGAGGTCTATATAAGCAGCGCGTTTTGCC
TGTACTGGGTCTCTCTGGTTAGACCAGATCTGAGCCTGGGAGCTCTCTGGCTAACTAGGGAACCCACTGC
TTAAGCCTCAATAAAGCTTGCCTTGAGTGCTTCAAGTAGTGTGTGCCCGTCTGTTGTGTGACTCTGGTAA
CTAGAGATCCCTCAGACCCTTTTAGTCAGTGTGGAAAATCTCTAGCAGTGGCGCCCGAACAGGGACTTGA
AAGCGAAAGGGAAACCAGAGGAGCTCTCTCGACGCAGGACTCGGCTTGCTGAAGCGCGCACGGCAAGAGG
CGAGGGGCGGCGACTGGTGAGTACGCCAAAAATTTTGACTAGCGGAGGCTAGAAGGAGAGAGATGGGTGC
GAGAGCGTCAGTATTAAGCGGGGGAGAATTAGATCGCGATGGGAAAAAATTCGGTTAAGGCCAGGGGGAA
AGAAAAAATATAAATTAAAACATATAGTATGGGCAAGCAGGGAGCTAGAACGATTCGCAGTTAATCCTGG
CCTGTTAGAAACATCAGAAGGCTGTAGACAAATACTGGGACAGCTACAACCATCCCTTCAGACAGGATCA
GAAGAACTTAGATCATTATATAATACAGTAGCAACCCTCTATTGTGTGCATCAAAGGATAGAGATAAAAG
ACACCAAGGAAGCTTTAGACAAGATAGAGGAAGAGCAAAACAAAAGTAAGACCACCGCACAGCAAGCGGC
CGCTGATCTTCAGACCTGGAGGAGGAGATATGAGGGACAATTGGAGAAGTGAATTATATAAATATAAAGT
AGTAAAAATTGAACCATTAGGAGTAGCACCCACCAAGGCAAAGAGAAGAGTGGTGCAGAGAGAAAAAAGA
GCAGTGGGAATAGGAGCTTTGTTCCTTGGGTTCTTGGGAGCAGCAGGAAGCACTATGGGCGCAGCGTCAA
TGACGCTGACGGTACAGGCCAGACAATTATTGTCTGGTATAGTGCAGCAGCAGAACAATTTGCTGAGGGC
TATTGAGGCGCAACAGCATCTGTTGCAACTCACAGTCTGGGGCATCAAGCAGCTCCAGGCAAGAATCCTG
GCTGTGGAAAGATACCTAAAGGATCAACAGCTCCTGGGGATTTGGGGTTGCTCTGGAAAACTCATTTGCA
CCACTGCTGTGCCTTGGAATGCTAGTTGGAGTAATAAATCTCTGGAACAGATTTGGAATCACACGACCTG
GATGGAGTGGGACAGAGAAATTAACAATTACACAAGCTTAATACACTCCTTAATTGAAGAATCGCAAAAC
CAGCAAGAAAAGAATGAACAAGAATTATTGGAATTAGATAAATGGGCAAGTTTGTGGAATTGGTTTAACA
TAACAAATTGGCTGTGGTATATAAAATTATTCATAATGATAGTAGGAGGCTTGGTAGGTTTAAGAATAGT
TTTTGCTGTACTTTCTATAGTGAATAGAGTTAGGCAGGGATATTCACCATTATCGTTTCAGACCCACCTC
CCAACCCCGAGGGGACCCGACAGGCCCGAAGGAATAGAAGAAGAAGGTGGAGAGAGAGACAGAGACAGAT
CCATTCGATTAGTGAACGGATCGGCACTGCGTGCGCCAATTCTGCAGACAAATGGCAGTATTCATCCACA
ATTTTAAAAGAAAAGGGGGGATTGGGGGGTACAGTGCAGGGGAAAGAATAGTAGACATAATAGCAACAGA
CATACAAACTAAAGAATTACAAAAACAAATTACAAAAATTCAAAATTTTCGGGTTTATTACAGGGACAGC
AGAGATCCAGTTTGGTTAATTAAGGTACCGATATCACTAGTGTTCCATTAACTGCGCTAAAAATAATTTT
TAAATCTTTTTTAGCTTCTTGCTCTTTTTTGTACGTCTCTGTTTTAGAGCTAGAAATAGCAAGTTAAAAT
AAGGCTAGTCCGTTATCAACTTGAAAAAGTGGCACCGAGTCGGTGCTTTTTTGAATTCGCTAGCTAGGTC
TTGAAAGGAGTGGGAATTGGCTCCGGTGCCCGTCAGTGGGCAGAGCGCACATCGCCCACAGTCCCCGAGA
AGTTGGGGGGAGGGGTCGGCAATTGATCCGGTGCCTAGAGAAGGTGGCGCGGGGTAAACTGGGAAAGTGA
TGTCGTGTACTGGCTCCGCCTTTTTCCCGAGGGTGGGGGAGAACCGTATATAAGTGCAGTAGTCGCCGTG
AACGTTCTTTTTCGCAACGGGTTTGCCGCCAGAACACAGGACCGGTGCCACCATGAAAAGGAACTACATT
CTGGGGCTGGACATCGGGATTACAAGCGTGGGGTATGGGATTATTGACTATGAAACAAGGGACGTGATCG
ACGCAGGCGTCAGACTGTTCAAGGAGGCCAACGTGGAAAACAATGAGGGACGGAGAAGCAAGAGGGGAGC
CAGGCGCCTGAAACGACGGAGAAGGCACAGAATCCAGAGGGTGAAGAAACTGCTGTTCGATTACAACCTG
CTGACCGACCATTCTGAGCTGAGTGGAATTAATCCTTATGAAGCCAGGGTGAAAGGCCTGAGTCAGAAGC
TGTCAGAGGAAGAGTTTTCCGCAGCTCTGCTGCACCTGGCTAAGCGCCGAGGAGTGCATAACGTCAATGA
GGTGGAAGAGGACACCGGCAACGAGCTGTCTACAAAGGAACAGATCTCACGCAATAGCAAAGCTCTGGAA
GAGAAGTATGTCGCAGAGCTGCAGCTGGAACGGCTGAAGAAAGATGGCGAGGTGAGAGGGTCAATTAATA
GGTTCAAGACAAGCGACTACGTCAAAGAAGCCAAGCAGCTGCTGAAAGTGCAGAAGGCTTACCACCAGCT
GGATCAGAGCTTCATCGATACTTATATCGACCTGCTGGAGACTCGGAGAACCTACTATGAGGGACCAGGA
GAAGGGAGCCCCTTCGGATGGAAAGACATCAAGGAATGGTACGAGATGCTGATGGGACATTGCACCTATT
TTCCAGAAGAGCTGAGAAGCGTCAAGTACGCTTATAACGCAGATCTGTACAACGCCCTGAATGACCTGAA
CAACCTGGTCATCACCAGGGATGAAAACGAGAAACTGGAATACTATGAGAAGTTCCAGATCATCGAAAAC
GTGTTTAAGCAGAAGAAAAAGCCTACACTGAAACAGATTGCTAAGGAGATCCTGGTCAACGAAGAGGACA
TCAAGGGCTACCGGGTGACAAGCACTGGAAAACCAGAGTTCACCAATCTGAAAGTGTATCACGATATTAA
GGACATCACAGCACGGAAAGAAATCATTGAGAACGCCGAACTGCTGGATCAGATTGCTAAGATCCTGACT
ATCTACCAGAGCTCCGAGGACATCCAGGAAGAGCTGACTAACCTGAACAGCGAGCTGACCCAGGAAGAGA
TCGAACAGATTAGTAATCTGAAGGGGTACACCGGAACACACAACCTGTCCCTGAAAGCTATCAATCTGAT
TCTGGATGAGCTGTGGCATACAAACGACAATCAGATTGCAATCTTTAACCGGCTGAAGCTGGTCCCAAAA
AAGGTGGACCTGAGTCAGCAGAAAGAGATCCCAACCACACTGGTGGACGATTTCATTCTGTCACCCGTGG
TCAAGCGGAGCTTCATCCAGAGCATCAAAGTGATCAACGCCATCATCAAGAAGTACGGCCTGCCCAATGA
TATCATTATCGAGCTGGCTAGGGAGAAGAACAGCAAGGACGCACAGAAGATGATCAATGAGATGCAGAAA
CGAAACCGGCAGACCAATGAACGCATTGAAGAGATTATCCGAACTACCGGGAAAGAGAACGCAAAGTACC
TGATTGAAAAAATCAAGCTGCACGATATGCAGGAGGGAAAGTGTCTGTATTCTCTGGAGGCCATCCCCCT
GGAGGACCTGCTGAACAATCCATTCAACTACGAGGTCGATCATATTATCCCCAGAAGCGTGTCCTTCGAC
AATTCCTTTAACAACAAGGTGCTGGTCAAGCAGGAAGAGAACTCTAAAAAGGGCAATAGGACTCCTTTCC
AGTACCTGTCTAGTTCAGATTCCAAGATCTCTTACGAAACCTTTAAAAAGCACATTCTGAATCTGGCCAA
AGGAAAGGGCCGCATCAGCAAGACCAAAAAGGAGTACCTGCTGGAAGAGCGGGACATCAACAGATTCTCC
GTCCAGAAGGATTTTATTAACCGGAATCTGGTGGACACAAGATACGCTACTCGCGGCCTGATGAATCTGC
TGCGATCCTATTTCCGGGTGAACAATCTGGATGTGAAAGTCAAGTCCATCAACGGCGGGTTCACATCTTT
TCTGAGGCGCAAATGGAAGTTTAAAAAGGAGCGCAACAAAGGGTACAAGCACCATGCCGAAGATGCTCTG
ATTATCGCAAATGCCGACTTCATCTTTAAGGAGTGGAAAAAGCTGGACAAAGCCAAGAAAGTGATGGAGA
ACCAGATGTTCGAAGAGAAGCAGGCCGAATCTATGCCCGAAATCGAGACAGAACAGGAGTACAAGGAGAT
TTTCATCACTCCTCACCAGATCAAGCATATCAAGGATTTCAAGGACTACAAGTACTCTCACCGGGTGGAT
AAAAAGCCCAACAGAGAGCTGATCAATGACACCCTGTATAGTACAAGAAAAGACGATAAGGGGAATACCC
TGATTGTGAACAATCTGAACGGACTGTACGACAAAGATAATGACAAGCTGAAAAAGCTGATCAACAAAAG
TCCCGAGAAGCTGCTGATGTACCACCATGATCCTCAGACATATCAGAAACTGAAGCTGATTATGGAGCAG
TACGGCGACGAGAAGAACCCACTGTATAAGTACTATGAAGAGACTGGGAACTACCTGACCAAGTATAGCA
AAAAGGATAATGGCCCCGTGATCAAGAAGATCAAGTACTATGGGAACAAGCTGAATGCCCATCTGGACAT
CACAGACGATTACCCTAACAGTCGCAACAAGGTGGTCAAGCTGTCACTGAAGCCATACAGATTCGATGTC
TATCTGGACAACGGCGTGTATAAATTTGTGACTGTCAAGAATCTGGATGTCATCAAAAAGGAGAACTACT
ATGAAGTGAATAGCAAGTGCTACGAAGAGGCTAAAAAGCTGAAAAAGATTAGCAACCAGGCAGAGTTCAT
CGCCTCCTTTTACAACAACGACCTGATTAAGATCAATGGCGAACTGTATAGGGTCATCGGGGTGAACAAT
GATCTGCTGAACCGCATTGAAGTGAATATGATTGACATCACTTACCGAGAGTATCTGGAAAACATGAATG
ATAAGCGCCCCCCTCGAATTATCAAAACAATTGCCTCTAAGACTCAGAGTATCAAAAAGTACTCAACCGA
CATTCTGGGAAACCTGTATGAGGTGAAGAGCAAAAAGCACCCTCAGATTATCAAAAAGGGCAGCGGAGGC
AAGCGTCCTGCTGCTACTAAGAAAGCTGGTCAAGCTAAGAAAAAGAAAGGATCAGATTACAAAGACGATG
ACGATAAGGGATCCGGCGCAACAAACTTCTCTCTGCTGAAACAAGCCGGAGATGTCGAAGAGAATCCTGG
ACCGACCGAGTACAAGCCCACGGTGCGCCTCGCCACCCGCGACGACGTCCCCAGGGCCGTACGCACCCTC
GCCGCCGCGTTCGCCGACTACCCCGCCACGCGCCACACCGTCGATCCGGACCGCCACATCGAGCGGGTCA
CCGAGCTGCAAGAACTCTTCCTCACGCGCGTCGGGCTCGACATCGGCAAGGTGTGGGTCGCGGACGACGG
CGCCGCGGTGGCGGTCTGGACCACGCCGGAGAGCGTCGAAGCGGGGGCGGTGTTCGCCGAGATCGGCCCG
CGCATGGCCGAGTTGAGCGGTTCCCGGCTGGCCGCGCAGCAACAGATGGAAGGCCTCCTGGCGCCGCACC
GGCCCAAGGAGCCCGCGTGGTTCCTGGCCACCGTCGGAGTCTCGCCCGACCACCAGGGCAAGGGTCTGGG
CAGCGCCGTCGTGCTCCCCGGAGTGGAGGCGGCCGAGCGCGCCGGGGTGCCCGCCTTCCTGGAGACCTCC
GCGCCCCGCAACCTCCCCTTCTACGAGCGGCTCGGCTTCACCGTCACCGCCGACGTCGAGGTGCCCGAAG
GACCGCGCACCTGGTGCATGACCCGCAAGCCCGGTGCCTGAACGCGTTAAGTCGACAATCAACCTCTGGA
TTACAAAATTTGTGAAAGATTGACTGGTATTCTTAACTATGTTGCTCCTTTTACGCTATGTGGATACGCT
GCTTTAATGCCTTTGTATCATGCTATTGCTTCCCGTATGGCTTTCATTTTCTCCTCCTTGTATAAATCCT
GGTTGCTGTCTCTTTATGAGGAGTTGTGGCCCGTTGTCAGGCAACGTGGCGTGGTGTGCACTGTGTTTGC
TGACGCAACCCCCACTGGTTGGGGCATTGCCACCACCTGTCAGCTCCTTTCCGGGACTTTCGCTTTCCCC
CTCCCTATTGCCACGGCGGAACTCATCGCCGCCTGCCTTGCCCGCTGCTGGACAGGGGCTCGGCTGTTGG
GCACTGACAATTCCGTGGTGTTGTCGGGGAAATCATCGTCCTTTCCTTGGCTGCTCGCCTGTGTTGCCAC
CTGGATTCTGCGCGGGACGTCCTTCTGCTACGTCCCTTCGGCCCTCAATCCAGCGGACCTTCCTTCCCGC
GGCCTGCTGCCGGCTCTGCGGCCTCTTCCGCGTCTTCGCCTTCGCCCTCAGACGAGTCGGATCTCCCTTT
GGGCCGCCTCCCCGCGTCGACTTTAAGACCAATGACTTACAAGGCAGCTGTAGATCTTAGCCACTTTTTA
AAAGAAAAGGGGGGACTGGAAGGGCTAATTCACTCCCAACGAAGACAAGATCTGCTTTTTGCTTGTACTG
GGTCTCTCTGGTTAGACCAGATCTGAGCCTGGGAGCTCTCTGGCTAACTAGGGAACCCACTGCTTAAGCC
TCAATAAAGCTTGCCTTGAGTGCTTCAAGTAGTGTGTGCCCGTCTGTTGTGTGACTCTGGTAACTAGAGA
TCCCTCAGACCCTTTTAGTCAGTGTGGAAAATCTCTAGCAGGGCCCGTTTAAACCCGCTGATCAGCCTCG
ACTGTGCCTTCTAGTTGCCAGCCATCTGTTGTTTGCCCCTCCCCCGTGCCTTCCTTGACCCTGGAAGGTG
CCACTCCCACTGTCCTTTCCTAATAAAATGAGGAAATTGCATCGCATTGTCTGAGTAGGTGTCATTCTAT
TCTGGGGGGTGGGGTGGGGCAGGACAGCAAGGGGGAGGATTGGGAAGACAATAGCAGGCATGCTGGGGAT
GCGGTGGGCTCTATGGCTTCTGAGGCGGAAAGAACCAGCTGGGGCTCTAGGGGGTATCCCC
[124 nt withheld, positions 7552-7675]
C
[91 nt withheld, positions 7677-7767]
A
[49 nt withheld, positions 7769-7817]
CCTTTGACGTTGGAGTCCACGTTCTTT
[37 nt withheld, positions 7845-7881]
ACCCTATCTCGGTCTATTCTTTTGATTTATAAGGGATTTTGCCGATTTCGGCCTATTGGTTAAAAAATGA
GCTGATTTAACAAAAATTTAACGCGAATTAATTCTGTGGAATGTGTGTCAGTTAGGGTGTGGAAAGTCCC
CAGGCTCCCCAGCAGGCAGAAGTATGCAAAGCATGCATCTCAATTAGTCAGCAACCAGGTGTGGAAAGTC
CCCAGGCTCCCCAGCAGGCAGAAGTATGCAAAGCATGCATCTCAATTAGTCAGCAACCATAGTCCCGCCC
CTAACTCCGCCCATCCCGCCCCTAACTCCGCCCAGTTCCGCCCATTCTCCGCCCCATGGCTGACTAATTT
TTTTTATTTATGCAGAGGCCGAGGCCGCCTCTGCCTCTGAGCTATTCCAGAAGTAGTGAGGAGGCTTTTT
TGGAGGCCTAGGCTTTTGCAAAAAGCTCCCGGGAGCTTGTATATCCATTTTCGGATCTGATCAGCACGTG
TTGACAATTAATCATCGGCATAGTATATCGGCATAGTATAATACGACAAGGTGAGGAACTAAACCATGGC
CAAGTTGACCAGTGCCGTTCCGGTGCTCACCGCGCGCGACGTCGCCGGAGCGGTCGAGTTCTGGACCGAC
CGGCTCGGGTTCTCCCGGGACTTCGTGGAGGACGACTTCGCCGGTGTGGTCCGGGACGACGTGACCCTGT
TCATCAGCGCGGTCCAGGACCAGGTGGTGCCGGACAACACCCTGGCCTGGGTGTGGGTGCGCGGCCTGGA
CGAGCTGTACGCCGAGTGGTCGGAGGTCGTGTCCACGAACTTCCGGGACGCCTCCGGGCCGGCCATGACC
GAGATCGGCGAGCAGCCGTGGGGGCGGGAGTTCGCCCTGCGCGACCCGGCCGGCAACTGCGTGCACTTCG
TGGCCGAGGAGCAGGACTGACACGTGCTACGAGATTTCGATTCCACCGCCGCCTTCTATGAAAGGTTGGG
CTTCGGAATCGTTTTCCGGGACGCCGGCTGGATGATCCTCCAGCGCGGGGATCTCATGCTGGAGTTCTTC
GCCCACCCCAACTTGTTTATTGCAGCTTATAATGGTTACAAATAAAGCAATAGCATCACAAATTTCACAA
ATAAAGCATTTTTTTCACTGCATTCTAGTTGTGGTTTGTCCAAACTCATCAATGTATCTTATCATGTCTG
TATACCGTCGACCTCTAGCTAGAGCTTGGCGTAATCATGGTCATAGCTGTTTCCTGTGTGAAATTGTTAT
CCGCTCACAATTCCACACAACATACGAGCCGGAAGCATAAAGTGTAAAGCCTGGGGTGCCTAATGAGTGA
GCTAACTCACATTAATTGCGTTGCGCTCACTGCCCGCTTTCCAGTCGGGAAACCTGTCGTGCCAGCTGCA
TTAATGAATCGGCCAACGCGCGGGGAGAGGCGGTTTGCGTATTGGGCGCTCTTCCGCTTCCTCGCTCACT
GACTCGCTGCGCTCGGTCGTTCGGCTGCGGCGAGCGGTATCAGCTCACTCAAAGGCGGTAATACGGTTAT
CCACAGAATCAGGGGATAACGCAGGAAAGAACATGTGAGCAAAAGGCCAGCAAAAGGCCAGGAACCGTAA
AAAGGCCGCGTTGCTGGCGTTTTTCCATAGGCTCCGCCCCCCTGACGAGCATCACAAAAATCGACGCTCA
AGTCAGAGGTGGCGAAACCCGACAGGACTATAAAGATACCAGGCGTTTCCCCCTGGAAGCTCCCTCGTGC
GCTCTCCTGTTCCGACCCTGCCGCTTACCGGATACCTGTCCGCCTTTCTCCCTTCGGGAAGCGTGGCGCT
TTCTCATAGCTCACGCTGTAGGTATCTCAGTTCGGTGTAGGTCGTTCGCTCCAAGCTGGGCTGTGTGCAC
GAACCCCCCGTTCAGCCCGACCGCTGCGCCTTATCCGGTAACTATCGTCTTGAGTCCAACCCGGTAAGAC
ACGACTTATCGCCACTGGCAGCAGCCACTGGTAACAGGATTAGCAGAGCGAGGTATGTAGGCGGTGCTAC
AGAGTTCTTGAAGTGGTGGCCTAACTACGGCTACACTAGAAGAACAGTATTTGGTATCTGCGCTCTGCTG
AAGCCAGTTACCTTCGGAAAAAGAGTTGGTAGCTCTTGATCCGGCAAACAAACCACCGCTGGTAGCGGTG
GTTTTTTTGTTTGCAAGCAGCAGATTACGCGCAGAAAAAAAGGATCTCAAGAAGATCCTTTGATCTTTTC
TACGGGGTCTGACGCTCAGTGGAACGAAAACTCACGTTAAGGGATTTTGGTCATGAGATTATCAAAAAGG
ATCTTCACCTAGATCCTTTTAAATTAAAAATGAAGTTTTAAATCAATCTAAAGTATATATGAGTAAACTT
GGTCTGACAGTTACCAATGCTTAATCAGTGAGGCACCTATCTCAGCGATCTGTCTATTTCGTTCATCCAT
AGTTGCCTGACTCCCCGTCGTGTAGATAACTACGATACGGGAGGGCTTACCATCTGGCCCCAGTGCTGCA
ATGATACCGCGAGACCCACGCTCACCGGCTCCAGATTTATCAGCAATAAACCAGCCAGCCGGAAGGGCCG
AGCGCAGAAGTGGTCCTGCAACTTTATCCGCCTCCATCCAGTCTATTAATTGTTGCCGGGAAGCTAGAGT
AAGTAGTTCGCCAGTTAATAGTTTGCGCAACGTTGTTGCCATTGCTACAGGCATCGTGGTGTCACGCTCG
TCGTTTGGTATGGCTTCATTCAGCTCCGGTTCCCAACGATCAAGGCGAGTTACATGATCCCCCATGTTGT
GCAAAAAAGCGGTTAGCTCCTTCGGTCCTCCGATCGTTGTCAGAAGTAAGTTGGCCGCAGTGTTATCACT
CATGGTTATGGCAGCACTGCATAATTCTCTTACTGTCATGCCATCCGTAAGATGCTTTTCTGTGACTGGT
GAGTACTCAACCAAGTCATTCTGAGAATAGTGTATGCGGCGACCGAGTTGCTCTTGCCCGGCGTCAATAC
GGGATAATACCGCGCCACATAGCAGAACTTTAAAAGTGCTCATCATTGGAAAACGTTCTTCGGGGCGAAA
ACTCTCAAGGATCTTACCGCTGTTGAGATCCAGTTCGATGTAACCCACTCGTGCACCCAACTGATCTTCA
GCATCTTTTACTTTCACCAGCGTTTCTGGGTGAGCAAAAACAGGAAGGCAAAATGCCGCAAAAAAGGGAA
TAAGGGCGACACGGAAATGTTGAATACTCATACTCTTCCTTTTTCAATATTATTGAAGCATTTATCAGGG
TTATTGTCTCATGAGCGGATACATATTTGAATGTATTTAGAAAAATAAACAAATAGGGGTTCCGCGCACA
TTTCCCCGAAAAGTGCCACCTGACGTCGACGGATCGGGAGATCTCCCGATCCCCTATGGTGCACTCTCAG
TACAATCTGCTCTGATGCCGCATAGTTAAGCCAGTATCTGCTCCCTGCTTGTGTGTTGGAGGTCGCTGAG
TAGTGCGCGAGCAAAATTTAAGCTACAACAAGGCAAGGCTTGACCGACAATTGCATGAAGAATCTGCTTA
GGGTTAGGCGTTTTGCGCTGCTTCGCGATGTACGGGCCAGATATACGCGTTGACATTGATTATTGACTAG
TTATTAATAGTAATCAATTACGGGGTCATTAGTTCATAGCCCATATATGGAGTTCCGCGTTACATAACTT
ACGGTAAATGGCCCGCCTGGCTGACCGCCCAACGACCCCCGCCCATTGACGTCAATAATGACGTATGTTC
CCATAGTAACGCCAATAGGGACTTTCCATTGACGTCAATGGGTGGAGTATTTACGGTAAACTGCCCACTT
GGCAGTACATCAAGTGTATCATATGCCAAGTACGCCCCCTATTGACGTCAATGACGGTAAATGGCCCGCC
TGGCATTATGCCCAGTACATGACCTTATGGGACTTTCCTACTTGGCAGTACATCTACGTATTAGTCATCG
CTATTACCATGG
Features (pLannotate 1.2.2; 32 found; start..end, strand, type, name):
    217..397     +  LTR            5' LTR (truncated): truncated 5' long terminal repeat (LTR) from HIV-1
    444..569     +  misc_feature   HIV-1 Ψ: packaging signal of human immunodeficiency virus type 1
    553..916     +  CDS            HIV-1 gag (fragment): gag protein from human immunodeficiency virus 1; gag
   1062..1295    +  misc_feature   RRE: The Rev response element (RRE) of HIV-1 allows for Rev-dependent mRNA export from the nucleus to the cytoplasm.
   1672..1772    +  CDS            Rev (fragment): human immunodeficiency virus 1 (HIV-1) Rev protein; rev; enhances nuclear export of unspliced and incompletely spliced viral mRNAs
   1822..1939    +  misc_feature   cPPT/CTS: central polypurine tract and central termination sequence of HIV-1
   2071..2146    +  misc_RNA       gRNA scaffold: guide RNA scaffold for the Streptococcus pyogenes CRISPR/Cas9 system
   2164..2182    +  CDS            small t antigen (fragment): SV40 (simian virus 40) small t antigen
   2208..2419    +  promoter       EF-1α core promoter: core promoter for human elongation factor EF-1α
   2433..5591    +  CDS            cas9: CAS9_STAAU - Experimental evidence at protein level: Swiss-Prot protein existence level 1. CRISPR (clustered regularly interspaced short palindromic repeat) is an adaptive immune system that provides protection against mobile genetic elements (viruses, transposable elements and conjugative plasmids). CRISPR clusters contain spacers, sequences complementary to antecedent mobile elements, and target invading nucleic acids. CRISPR clusters are transcribed and processed into CRISPR RNA (crRNA). In type II CRISPR systems correct processing of pre-crRNA requires a trans- encoded small RNA (tracrRNA)
   5744..6341    +  CDS            PuroR (fragment): puromycin N-acetyltransferase; pac from Streptomyces; confers resistance to puromycin
   6357..6945    +  misc_feature   WPRE: woodchuck hepatitis virus posttranscriptional regulatory element
   6996..7015    +  misc_feature   cPPT/CTS (fragment): central polypurine tract and central termination sequence of HIV-1
   7017..7250    +  LTR            3' LTR (ΔU3): self-inactivating 3' long terminal repeat (LTR) from HIV-1
   7282..7506    +  polyA_signal   bGH poly(A) signal: bovine growth hormone polyadenylation signal
   7510..7531    +  promoter       SV40 promoter (fragment): SV40 enhancer and early promoter
   7552..7980    +  rep_origin     f1 ori (sequence partly withheld): f1 bacteriophage origin of replication; arrow indicates direction of (+) strand synthesis
   7994..8323    +  promoter       SV40 promoter: SV40 enhancer and early promoter
   8371..8418    +  promoter       EM7 promoter: synthetic bacterial promoter&nbsp
   8437..8811    +  CDS            BleoR: antibiotic-binding protein; Sh ble from Streptoalloteichus hindustanus; confers resistance to bleomycin, phleomycin, and Zeocin™
   8821..8946    +  CDS            ble (fragment): BLE_KLEPN - Experimental evidence at protein level: Swiss-Prot protein existence level 1. Binding protein with a strong affinity to the bleomycin family of antibiotics. Binds to CL990; an antimitotic-antibiotic compound. From Klebsiella pneumoniae.
   8941..9062    +  polyA_signal   SV40 poly(A) signal: SV40 polyadenylation signal
   9133..9155    -  protein_bind   lac operator (fragment): The lac repressor binds to the lac operator to inhibit transcription in E. coli. This inhibition can be relieved by adding lactose or isopropyl-β-D-thiogalactopyranoside (IPTG). lac repressor encoded by lacI
   9159..9189    -  promoter       lac promoter: promoter for the E. coli lac operon
   9204..9225    -  protein_bind   CAP binding site: CAP binding activates transcription in the presence of cAMP. E. coli catabolite activator protein
   9238..9330    -  CDS            lacI (fragment): lac repressor; lacI; The lac repressor binds to the lac operator to inhibit transcription in E. coli. This inhibition can be relieved by adding lactose or isopropyl-β-D-thiogalactopyranoside (IPTG).
   9513..10101   -  rep_origin     ori: high-copy-number ColE1/pMB1/pBR322/pUC origin of replication
  10272..11132   -  CDS            AmpR: β-lactamase; bla; confers resistance to ampicillin, carbenicillin, and related antibiotics
  11133..11237   -  promoter       AmpR promoter: bla
  11296..11348   -  misc_feature   bom (fragment): basis of mobility region from pBR322
  11503..11882   +  enhancer       CMV enhancer: human cytomegalovirus immediate early enhancer
  11883..199     +  promoter       CMV promoter (across the origin): human cytomegalovirus (CMV) immediate early promoter
