[The description below was written by a language model from this plasmid's Addgene catalogue record and pLannotate feature annotations shown in this document.]
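Description:
SaCas9 is a third-generation-style, self-inactivating HIV-1 lentiviral expression plasmid built on the LentiCRISPR v2 backbone to express FLAG-tagged Cas9 from Staphylococcus aureus in mammalian cells. In bacteria it is maintained through a high-copy ColE1/pUC-type origin with ampicillin selection (AmpR), and it also carries an f1 origin. A recombination-deficient growth strain is recorded, as is usual for LTR-containing plasmids.

The viral genome is transcribed from a CMV enhancer/promoter fused to a truncated 5' LTR. It contains the Ψ packaging signal with a gag fragment, the RRE for Rev-dependent nuclear export, the cPPT/CTS, a WPRE to enhance transcript expression, and a ΔU3 3' LTR followed by a bGH polyadenylation signal. Within this frame, an EF-1α core promoter drives the roughly 3.2 kb SaCas9 coding sequence. A puromycin N-acetyltransferase sequence lies downstream and provides the recorded puromycin selection of transduced cells. The feature table does not annotate the FLAG tag, any nuclear localisation signals, or the linker or 2A element that presumably couples Cas9 to PuroR, so these details cannot be confirmed from the annotation.

A guide RNA scaffold is annotated upstream of the EF-1α promoter, but it is identified as the Streptococcus pyogenes type and no U6 promoter is called. It may therefore be a backbone remnant rather than a functional guide cassette for SaCas9. Outside the LTRs sits an SV40/EM7-driven BleoR cassette with an SV40 poly(A) signal. The associated work compared the genome editing and transcriptional control capabilities of diverse CRISPR/Cas systems in human cells.
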