Addgene plasmid #188494: SaCas9
Purpose: Expresses FLAG tagged SaCas9
Depositing lab: Isaac Hilton. Depositing organization: Rice University. Publication: Quantification of Genome Editing and Transcriptional Control Capabilities Reveals Hierarchies among Diverse CRISPR/Cas Systems in Human Cells. Escobar M, Li J, Patel A, Liu S, Xu Q, Hilton IB. ACS Synth Biol. 2022 Oct 21;11(10):3239-3250. doi: 10.1021/acssynbio.2c00156. Epub 2022 Sep 26. PubMed 36162812.
Backbone
  Vector backbone: LentiCRISPR v2
  Vector type: Mammalian Expression, Lentiviral, CRISPR
  Selectable markers: Puromycin
Growth in bacteria
  Bacterial resistance: Ampicillin, 100 μg/mL
  Growth temperature: 37°C
  Growth strain: NEB Stable
  Copy number: High Copy
Gene/Insert
  Gene/Insert name: Cas9
  Species: Staphylococcus aureus
  Promoter: EF1a
  Cloning method: Gibson Cloning
Terms and licenses: Academic/Nonprofit Terms; Industry Terms: Not Available to Industry
Depositor comments: Stbl3 is also a suitable growth strain.
How to cite: SaCas9 was a gift from Isaac Hilton (Addgene plasmid # 188494 ; http://n2t.net/addgene:188494 ; RRID:Addgene_188494)
